>Addgene plasmid #80760 | pJAG98-mTurquoise2-Nuf2 | depositor full sequence | sequence record 161349 | pJAG98-mTurquoise2-Nuf2 sequence 7065 bps
CTGCAGCCTGAATATGGGCCAAACAGGATATCTGTGGTAAGCAGTTCCTGCCCCGGCTCAGGGCCAAGAA
CAGATGGAACAGCTGAATATGGGCCAAACAGGATATCTGTGGTAAGCAGTTCCTGCCCCGGCTCAGGGCC
AAGAACAGATGGTCCCCAGATGCGGTCCAGCCCTCAGCAGTTTCTAGAGAACCATCAGATGTTTCCAGGG
TGCCCCAAGGACCTGAAATGACCCTGTGCCTTATTTGAACTAACCAATCAGTTCGCTTCTCGCTTCTGTT
CGCGCGCTTCTGCTCCCCGAGCTCAATAAAAGAGCCCACAACCCCTCACTCGGGGCGCCAGTCCTCCGAT
TGACTGAGTCGCCCGGGTACCCGTGTATCCAATAAACCCTCTTGCAGTTGCATCCGACTTGTGGTCTCGC
TGTTCCTTGGGAGGGTCTCCTCTGAGTGATTGACTACCCGTCAGCGGGGGTCTTTCATTTGGGGGCTCGT
CCGGGATCGGGAGACCCCTGCCCAGGGACCACCGACCCACCACCGGGAGGTAAGCTGGCCAGCAACTTAT
CTGTGTCTGTCCGATTGTCTAGTGTCTATGACTGATTTTATGCGCCTGCGTCGGTACTAGTTAGCTAACT
AGCTCTGTATCTGGCGGACCCGTGGTGGAACTGACGAGTTCTGAACACCCGGCCGCAACCCTGGGAGACG
TCCCAGGGACTTTGGGGGCCGTTTTTGTGGCCCGACCTGAGGAAGGGAGTCGATGTGGAATCCGACCCCG
TCAGGATATGTGGTTCTGGTAGGAGACGAGAACCTAAAACAGTTCCCGCCTCCGTCTGAATTTTTGCTTT
CGGTTTGGAACCGAAGCCGCGCGTCTTGTCTGCTGCAGCATCGTTCTGTGTTGTCTCTGTCTGACTGTGT
TTCTGTATTTGTCTGAAAATTAGGGCCAGACTGTTACCACTCCCTTAAGTTTGACCTTAGATCACTGGAA
AGATGTCGAGCGGCTCGCTCACAACCAGTCGGTAGATGTCAAGAAGAGACGTTGGGTTACCTTCTGCTCT
GCAGAATGGCCAACCTTTAACGTCGGATGGCCGCGAGACGGCACCTTTAACCGAGACCTCATCACCCAGG
TTAAGATCAAGGTCTTTTCACCTGGCCCGCATGGACACCCAGACCAGGTCCCCTACATCGTGACCTGGGA
AGCCTTGGCTTTTGACCCCCCTCCCTGGGTCAAGCCCTTTGTACACCCTAAGCCTCCGCCTCCTCTTCTT
CCATCCGCGCCGTCTCTCCCCCTTGAACCTCCTCTTTCGACCCCGCCTCAATCCTCCCTTTATCCAGCCC
TCACTCCTTCTCTAGGCGCCGGCCGTCGCCACCATGGTGAGCAAGGGCGAGGAGCTGTTCACCGGGGTGG
TGCCCATCCTGGTCGAGCTGGACGGCGACGTAAACGGCCACAAGTTCAGCGTGTCCGGCGAGGGCGAGGG
CGATGCCACCTACGGCAAGCTGACCCTGAAGTTCATCTGCACCACCGGCAAGCTGCCCGTGCCCTGGCCC
ACCCTCGTGACCACCCTGTCCTGGGGCGTGCAGTGCTTCGCCCGCTACCCCGACCACATGAAGCAGCACG
ACTTCTTCAAGTCCGCCATGCCCGAAGGCTACGTCCAGGAGCGCACCATCTTCTTCAAGGACGACGGCAA
CTACAAGACCCGCGCCGAGGTGAAGTTCGAGGGCGACACCCTGGTGAACCGCATCGAGCTGAAGGGCATC
GACTTCAAGGAGGACGGCAACATCCTGGGGCACAAGCTGGAGTACAACTACTTTAGCGACAACGTCTATA
TCACCGCCGACAAGCAGAAGAACGGCATCAAGGCCAACTTCAAGATCCGCCACAACATCGAGGACGGCGG
CGTGCAGCTCGCCGACCACTACCAGCAGAACACCCCCATCGGCGACGGCCCCGTGCTGCTGCCCGACAAC
CACTACCTGAGCACCCAGTCCAAGCTGAGCAAAGACCCCAACGAGAAGCGCGATCACATGGTCCTGCTGG
AGTTCGTGACCGCCGCCGGGATCACTCTCGGCATGGACGAGCTGTACAAGTACTCAGATCTGATGGAAAC
TTTGTCTTTCCCCAGATATAATGTAGCTGAGATTGTGATTCATATTCGCAATAAGATCTTAACAGGAGCT
GATGGTAAAAACCTCACCAAGAATGATCTTTATCCAAATCCAAAGCCTGAAGTCTTGCACATGATCTACA
TGAGAGCCTTACAAATAGTCTATGGAATTCGACTGGAACATTTTTACATGATGCCAGTGAACTCTGAAGT
CATGTATCCACATTTAATGGAAGGCTTCTTACCATTCAGCAATTTAGTTACTCATCTGGACTCATTTTTG
CCTATCTGCCGGGTGAATGACTTTGAGACTGCTGATATTCTATGTCCAAAAGCAAAACGGACAAGTCGGT
TTTTAAGTGGCATTATCAACTTTATTCACTTCAGAGAAGCATGCCGTGAAACGTATATGGAATTTCTTTG
GCAATATAAATCCTCTGCGGACAAAATGCAACAGTTAAACGCCGCACACCAGGAGGCATTAATGAAACTG
GAGAGACTTGATTCTGTTCCAGTTGAAGAGCAAGAAGAGTTCAAGCAGCTTTCAGATGGAATTCAGGAGC
TACAACAATCACTAAATCAGGATTTTCATCAAAAAACGATAGTGCTGCAAGAGGGAAATTCCCAAAAGAA
GTCAAATATTTCAGAGAAAACCAAGCGTTTGAATGAACTAAAATTGTTGGTGGTTTCTTTGAAAGAAATA
CAAGAGAGTTTGAAAACAAAAATTGTGGATTCTCCAGAGAAGTTAAAGAATTATAAAGAAAAAATGAAAG
ATACGGTCCAGAAGCTTAAAAATGCCAGACAAGAAGTGGTGGAGAAATATGAAATCTATGGAGACTCAGT
TGACTGCCTGCCTTCATGTCAGTTGGAAGTGCAGTTATATCAAAAGAAAATACAGGACCTTTCAGATAAT
AGGGAAAAATTAGCCAGTATCTTAAAGGAGAGCCTGAACTTGGAGGACCAAATTGAGAGTGATGAGTCAG
AACTGAAGAAATTGAAGACTGAAGAAAATTCGTTCAAAAGACTGATGATTGTGAAGAAGGAAAAACTTGC
CACAGCACAATTCAAAATAAATAAGAAGCATGAAGATGTTAAGCAATACAAACGCACAGTAATTGAGGAT
TGCAATAAAGTTCAAGAAAAAAGAGGTGCTGTCTATGAACGAGTAACCACAATTAATCAAGAAATCCAAA
AAATTAAACTTGGAATTCAACAACTAAAAGATGCTGCTGAAAGGGAGAAACTGAAGTCCCAGGAAATATT
TCTAAACTTGAAAACTGCTTTGGAGAAATACCACGACGGTATTGAAAAGGCAGCAGAGGACTCCTATGCT
AAGATAGATGAGAAGACAGCTGAACTGAAGAGGAAGATGTTCAAAATGTCAACCGGATCCACCGGATCTA
GATAACTGATCAGAATTCTGCAGTCGACGGTACCCGCCAGCACAGTGGTCGACCCTGTGGAATGTGTGTC
AGTTAGGGTGTGGAAAGTCCCCAGGCTCCCCAGCAGGCAGAAGTATGCAAAGCATGCATCTCAATTAGTC
AGCAACCAGGTGTGGAAAGTCCCCAGGCTCCCCAGCAGGCAGAAGTATGCAAAGCATGCATCTCAATTAG
TCAGCAACCATAGTCCCGCCCCTAACTCCGCCCATCCCGCCCCTAACTCCGCCCAGTTCCGCCCATTCTC
CGCCCCATGGCTGACTAATTTTTTTTATTTATGCAGAGGCCGAGGCCGCCTCGGCCTCTGAGCTATTCCA
GAAGTAGTGAGGAGGCTTTTTTGGAGGCCTAGGCTTTTGCAAAAAGCTTCATGGCCAAGCCTTTGTCTCA
AGAAGAATCCACCCTCATTGAAAGAGCAACGGCTACAATCAACAGCATCCCCATCTCTGAAGACTACAGC
GTCGCCAGCGCAGCTCTCTCTAGCGACGGCCGCATCTTCACTGGTGTCAATGTATATCATTTTACTGGGG
GACCTTGTGCAGAACTCGTGGTGCTGGGCACTGCTGCTGCTGCGGCAGCTGGCAACCTGACTTGTATCGT
CGCGATCGGAAATGAGAACAGGGGCATCTTGAGCCCCTGCGGACGGTGCCGACAGGTGCTTCTCGATCTG
CATCCTGGGATCAAAGCCATAGTGAAGGACAGTGATGGACAGCCGACGGCAGTTGGGATTCGTGAATTGC
TGCCCTCTGGTTATGTGTGGGAGGGCTAAGATCGATAAAATAAAAGATTTTATTTAGTCTCCAGAAAAAG
GGGGGAATGAAAGACCCCACCTGTAGGTTTGGCAAGCTAGCTTAAGTAACGCCATTTTGCAAGGCATGGA
AAAATACATAACTGAGAATAGAGAAGTTCAGATCAAGGTCAGGAACAGATGGAACAGCTGAATATGGGCC
AAACAGGATATCTGTGGTAAGCAGTTCCTGCCCCGGCTCAGGGCCAAGAACAGATGGAACAGCTGAATAT
GGGCCAAACAGGATATCTGTGGTAAGCAGTTCCTGCCCCGGCTCAGGGCCAAGAACAGATGGTCCCCAGA
TGCGGTCCAGCCCTCAGCAGTTTCTAGAGAACCATCAGATGTTTCCAGGGTGCCCCAAGGACCTGAAATG
ACCCTGTGCCTTATTTGAACTAACCAATCAGTTCGCTTCTCGCTTCTGTTCGCGCGCTTCTGCTCCCCGA
GCTCAATAAAAGAGCCCACAACCCCTCACTCGGGGCGCCAGTCCTCCGATTGACTGAGTCGCCCGGGTAC
CCGTGTATCCAATAAACCCTCTTGCAGTTGCATCCGACTTGTGGTCTCGCTGTTCCTTGGGAGGGTCTCC
TCTGAGTGATTGACTACCCGTCAGCGGGGGTCTTTCATTTCCGACTTGTGGTCTCGCTGCCTTGGGAGGG
TCTCCTCTGAGTGATTGACTACCCGTCAGCGGGGGTCTTCACATGCAGCATGTATCAAAATTAATTTGGT
TTTTTTTCTTAAGTATTTACATTAAATGGCCATAGTTGCATTAATGAATCGGCCAACGCGCGGGGAGAGG
CGGTTTGCGTATTGGCGCTCTTCCGCTTCCTCGCTCACTGACTCGCTGCGCTCGGTCGTTCGGCTGCGGC
GAGCGGTATCAGCTCACTCAAAGGCGGTAATACGGTTATCCACAGAATCAGGGGATAACGCAGGAAAGAA
CATGTGAGCAAAAGGCCAGCAAAAGGCCAGGAACCGTAAAAAGGCCGCGTTGCTGGCGTTTTTCCATAGG
CTCCGCCCCCCTGACGAGCATCACAAAAATCGACGCTCAAGTCAGAGGTGGCGAAACCCGACAGGACTAT
AAAGATACCAGGCGTTTCCCCCTGGAAGCTCCCTCGTGCGCTCTCCTGTTCCGACCCTGCCGCTTACCGG
ATACCTGTCCGCCTTTCTCCCTTCGGGAAGCGTGGCGCTTTCTCATAGCTCACGCTGTAGGTATCTCAGT
TCGGTGTAGGTCGTTCGCTCCAAGCTGGGCTGTGTGCACGAACCCCCCGTTCAGCCCGACCGCTGCGCCT
TATCCGGTAACTATCGTCTTGAGTCCAACCCGGTAAGACACGACTTATCGCCACTGGCAGCAGCCACTGG
TAACAGGATTAGCAGAGCGAGGTATGTAGGCGGTGCTACAGAGTTCTTGAAGTGGTGGCCTAACTACGGC
TACACTAGAAGGACAGTATTTGGTATCTGCGCTCTGCTGAAGCCAGTTACCTTCGGAAAAAGAGTTGGTA
GCTCTTGATCCGGCAAACAAACCACCGCTGGTAGCGGTGGTTTTTTTGTTTGCAAGCAGCAGATTACGCG
CAGAAAAAAAGGATCTCAAGAAGATCCTTTGATCTTTTCTACGGGGTCTGACGCTCAGTGGAACGAAAAC
TCACGTTAAGGGATTTTGGTCATGAGATTATCAAAAAGGATCTTCACCTAGATCCTTTTAAATTAAAAAT
GAAGTTTGCGGCCGCAAATCAATCTAAAGTATATATGAGTAAACTTGGTCTGACAGTTACCAATGCTTAA
TCAGTGAGGCACCTATCTCAGCGATCTGTCTATTTCGTTCATCCATAGTTGCCTGACTCCCCGTCGTGTA
GATAACTACGATACGGGAGGGCTTACCATCTGGCCCCAGTGCTGCAATGATACCGCGAGACCCACGCTCA
CCGGCTCCAGATTTATCAGCAATAAACCAGCCAGCCGGAAGGGCCGAGCGCAGAAGTGGTCCTGCAACTT
TATCCGCCTCCATCCAGTCTATTAATTGTTGCCGGGAAGCTAGAGTAAGTAGTTCGCCAGTTAATAGTTT
GCGCAACGTTGTTGCCATTGCTACAGGCATCGTGGTGTCACGCTCGTCGTTTGGTATGGCTTCATTCAGC
TCCGGTTCCCAACGATCAAGGCGAGTTACATGATCCCCCATGTTGTGCAAAAAAGCGGTTAGCTCCTTCG
GTCCTCCGATCGTTGTCAGAAGTAAGTTGGCCGCAGTGTTATCACTCATGGTTATGGCAGCACTGCATAA
TTCTCTTACTGTCATGCCATCCGTAAGATGCTTTTCTGTGACTGGTGAGTACTCAACCAAGTCATTCTGA
GAATAGTGTATGCGGCGACCGAGTTGCTCTTGCCCGGCGTCAACACGGGATAATACCGCGCCACATAGCA
GAACTTTAAAAGTGCTCATCATTGGAAAACGTTCTTCGGGGCGAAAACTCTCAAGGATCTTACCGCTGTT
GAGATCCAGTTCGATGTAACCCACTCGTGCACCCAACTGATCTTCAGCATCTTTTACTTTCACCAGCGTT
TCTGGGTGAGCAAAAACAGGAAGGCAAAATGCCGCAAAAAAGGGAATAAGGGCGACACGGAAATGTTGAA
TACTCATACTCTTCCTTTTTCAATATTATTGAAGCATTTATCAGGGTTATTGTCTCATGAGCGGATACAT
ATTTGAATGTATTTAGAAAAATAAACAAATAGGGGTTCCGCGCACATTTCCCCGAAAAGTGCCAC
Features (pLannotate 1.2.2; 14 found; start..end, strand, type, name):
      8..477     +  LTR            LTR: long terminal repeat from Moloney murine leukemia virus
    601..875     +  misc_feature   MESV Ψ (fragment): packaging signal of murine embryonic stem cell virus
    934..1350    +  CDS            gag (truncated): truncated Moloney murine leukemia virus (MMLV) gag gene lacking the start codon
   1364..2080    +  CDS            mTurquoise2: mTurquoise2 is a basic (constitutively fluorescent) cyan fluorescent protein published in 2012, derived from Aequorea victoria. It is reported to be a rapidly-maturing monomer with very low acid sensitivity.
   2093..3484    +  CDS            NUF2: NUF2_HUMAN - Also known as CDCA1, NUF2R. Experimental evidence at protein level: Swiss-Prot protein existence level 1. Acts as a component of the essential kinetochore-associated NDC80 complex, which is required for chromosome segregation and spindle checkpoint activity (PubMed:12438418, PubMed:14654001, PubMed:15062103, PubMed:15235793, PubMed:15239953, PubMed:15548592, PubMed:17535814). Required for kinetochore integrity and the organization of stable microtubule binding sites in the outer plate of the kinetochore (PubMed:15548592). The NDC80 complex synergistically enhances the affinity of
   3513..3534    +  misc_feature   MCS (fragment): multiple cloning site
   3564..3893    +  promoter       SV40 promoter: SV40 enhancer and early promoter
   3901..4299    +  CDS            BSD: blasticidin S deaminase; Aspergillus terreus BSD; confers resistance to blasticidin
   4346..4939    +  LTR            LTR: long terminal repeat from Moloney murine leukemia virus
   4948..4994    +  LTR            5' LTR (truncated) (fragment): truncated long terminal repeat from Moloney murine sarcoma virus
   5077..5125    -  CDS            lacI (fragment): lac repressor; lacI; The lac repressor binds to the lac operator to inhibit transcription in E. coli. This inhibition can be relieved by adding lactose or isopropyl-β-D-thiogalactopyranoside (IPTG).
   5311..5899    -  rep_origin     ori: high-copy-number ColE1/pMB1/pBR322/pUC origin of replication
   6077..6937    -  CDS            AmpR: β-lactamase; bla; confers resistance to ampicillin, carbenicillin, and related antibiotics
   6938..7042    -  promoter       AmpR promoter: bla
