[The description below was written by a language model from this plasmid's Addgene catalogue record and pLannotate feature annotations shown in this document.]
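Description:
pJAG98-mTurquoise2-Nuf2 is a gammaretroviral mammalian expression plasmid built on pJAG98, a pBABE-blast derivative. It is maintained in E. coli through a high-copy ColE1/pUC-type origin and an ampicillin resistance gene (β-lactamase with its own promoter). The catalogue lists a total size of 7144 bp, whereas the annotated depositor sequence is 7065 nt; the record does not explain this small discrepancy.

The retroviral cassette is flanked by Moloney murine leukemia virus long terminal repeats. Downstream of the 5′ LTR lie a packaging signal (annotated as an MESV Ψ fragment) and a truncated gag segment lacking its start codon. Together these allow the transcribed genome to be encapsidated when viral proteins are provided in trans by packaging cells. No separate internal promoter is annotated upstream of the insert, so expression of the fusion presumably depends on the 5′ LTR, as is usual for pBABE vectors. The payload, assembled by Gibson cloning, is the cyan fluorescent protein mTurquoise2 followed on the same strand by the human NUF2 coding sequence, placing the fluorophore at the N terminus of Nuf2. Further downstream, an SV40 enhancer/early promoter drives blasticidin S deaminase, which allows blasticidin selection of transduced cells.

NUF2 is a subunit of the kinetochore-associated NDC80 complex, which is needed for chromosome segregation and stable kinetochore–microtubule attachment. The stated purpose is to express Nuf2 labelled N-terminally with mTurquoise2. The associated publication concerns measuring NDC80 binding at kinetochore–microtubule attachments, which is consistent with using the construct to make stable, fluorescently labelled mammalian cell lines for imaging.
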