Addgene plasmid #80760: pJAG98-mTurquoise2-Nuf2
Purpose: Express Nuf2 N-terminally labeled with mTurquoise2
Depositing lab: Daniel Needleman. Depositing organization: Harvard University. Publication: Measuring NDC80 binding reveals the molecular basis of tension-dependent kinetochore-microtubule attachments. Yoo TY, Choi JM, Conway W, Yu CH, Pappu RV, Needleman DJ. Elife. 2018 Jul 25;7. pii: 36392. doi: 10.7554/eLife.36392. 36392 PubMed 30044223.
Backbone
  Vector backbone: pJAG98 (pBABE-blast)
  Backbone size w/o insert (bp): 4993
  Total vector size (bp): 7144
  Modifications to backbone: None
  Vector type: Mammalian Expression, Retroviral
  Selectable markers: Blasticidin
Growth in bacteria
  Bacterial resistance: Ampicillin, 100 μg/mL
  Growth temperature: 37°C
  Growth strain: NEB Stable
  Copy number: High Copy
Gene/Insert
  Gene/Insert name: Nuf2
  Species: H. sapiens (human)
  Insert size (bp): 1413
  GenBank ID: NM_145697.2
  Entrez Gene: NUF2 (a.k.a. CDCA1, CT106, NUF2R)
  Tag / fusion protein: mTurquoise2 (N terminal on insert)
  Cloning method: Gibson Cloning
  Sequencing primers: 5′ CATGGTCCTGCTGGAGTTCGTG; 3′ ACCCTAACTGACACACATTCC
Terms and licenses: Academic/Nonprofit Terms; Industry Terms: Not Available to Industry
How to cite: pJAG98-mTurquoise2-Nuf2 was a gift from Daniel Needleman (Addgene plasmid # 80760 ; http://n2t.net/addgene:80760 ; RRID:Addgene_80760)
