>Addgene plasmid #80760 | pJAG98-mTurquoise2-Nuf2 | addgene partial sequence | sequence record 161089 | EGFP-C 5'-CATGGTCCTGCTGGAGTTCGTG-3'
GACGAGCTGTACAAGTACTCAGATCTGATGGAAACTTTGTCTTTCCCCAGATATAATGTAGCTGAGATTG
TGATTCATATTCGCAATAAGATCTTAACAGGAGCTGATGGTAAAAACCTCACCAAGAATGATCTTTATCC
AAATCCAAAGCCTGAAGTCTTGCACATGATCTACATGAGAGCCTTACAAATAGTCTATGGAATTCGACTG
GAACATTTTTACATGATGCCAGTGAACTCTGAAGTCATGTATCCACATTTAATGGAAGGCTTCTTACCAT
TCAGCAATTTAGTTACTCATCTGGACTCATTTTTGCCTATCTGCCGGGTGAATGACTTTGAGACTGCTGA
TATTCTATGTCCAAAAGCAAAACGGACAAGTCGGTTTTTAAGTGGCATTATCAACTTTATTCACTTCAGA
GAAGCATGCCGTGAAACGTATATGGAATTTCTTTGGCAATATAAATCCTCTGCGGACAAAATGCAACAGT
TAAACGCCGCACACCAGGAGGCATTAATGAAACTGGAGAGACTTGATTCTGTTCCAGTTGAAGAGCAAGA
AGAGTTCAAGCAGCTTTCAGATGGAATTCAGGAGCTACAACAATCACTAAATCAGGATTTTCATCAAAAA
ACGATAGTGCTGCAAGAGGGAAATTCCCAAAAGAAGTCAAATATTTCAGAGA
