>Addgene plasmid #80760 | pJAG98-mTurquoise2-Nuf2 | addgene partial sequence | sequence record 161090 | SV40pro-F 5'-TATTTATGCAGAGGCCGAGG-3'
GAAGTAGTGAGGAGGCTTTTTTGGAGGCCTAGGCTTTTGCAAAAAGCTTCATGGCCAAGCCTTTGTCTCA
AGAAGAATCCACCCTCATTGAAAGAGCAACGGCTACAATCAACAGCATCCCCATCTCTGAAGACTACAGC
GTCGCCAGCGCAGCTCTCTCTAGCGACGGCCGCATCTTCACTGGTGTCAATGTATATCATTTTACTGGGG
GACCTTGTGCAGAACTCGTGGTGCTGGGCACTGCTGCTGCTGCGGCAGCTGGCAACCTGACTTGTATCGT
CGCGATCGGAAATGAGAACAGGGGCATCTTGAGCCCCTGCGGACGGTGCCGACAGGTGCTTCTCGATCTG
CATCCTGGGATCAAAGCCATAGTGAAGGACAGTGATGGACAGCCGACGGCAGTTGGGATTCGTGAATTGC
TGCCCTCTGGTTATGTGTGGGAGGGCTAAGATCGATAAAATAAAAGATTTTATTTAGTCTCCAGAAAAAG
GGGGGAATGAAAGACCCCACCTGTAGGTTTGGCAAGCTAGCTTAAGTAACGCCATTTTGCAAGGCATGGA
AAAATACATAACTGAGAATAGAGAAGTTCAGATCAAGGTCAGGAACAGATGGAACAGCTGAATATGGGCC
AAACAGGATATCTGTGGTAAGCAGTTCCTGCCCCGGCTCAGGGCCAAGAACAGATGGAACAGCTGAATAT
GGGCCAAACAGGATATCTGTGGTAAGCAGTTCCTGCCCCGGCTCAGGGCCAAGAACAGATGGTCCCCAGA
TGCGGTCCAGCCCTCAGCAGTTTCTAGAGAACCATCAGATGTTTCCAGGGTGCC
